>Addgene plasmid #219122 | SFFV-TFDP2-Brd 159 | addgene full sequence | sequence record 448936 | Addgene NGS Result
ATTTATGCAGAGGCCGAGGCCGCCTCGGCCTCTGAGCTATTCCAGAAGTAGTGAGGAGGCTTTTTTGGAG
GCCTAGGGACGTACCCAATTCGCCCTATAGTGAGTCGTATTACGCGCGCTCACTGGCCGTCGTTTTACAA
CGTCGTGACTGGGAAAACCCTGGCGTTACCCAACTTAATCGCCTTGCAGCACATCCCCCTTTCGCCAGCT
GGCGTAATAGCGAAGAGGCCCGCACCGATCGCCCTTCCCAACAGTTGCGCAGCCTGAATGGCGAATGGG
[124 nt withheld, positions 280-403]
C
[91 nt withheld, positions 405-495]
A
[49 nt withheld, positions 497-545]
CCTTTGACGTTGGAGTCCACGTTCTTT
[37 nt withheld, positions 573-609]
ACCCTATCTCGGTCTATTCTTTTGATTTATAAGGGATTTTGCCGATTTCGGCCTATTGGTTAAAAAATGA
GCTGATTTAACAAAAATTTAACGCGAATTTTAACAAAATATTAACGCTTACAATTTAGGTGGCACTTTTC
GGGGAAATGTGCGCGGAACCCCTATTTGTTTATTTTTCTAAATACATTCAAATATGTATCCGCTCATGAG
ACAATAACCCTGATAAATGCTTCAATAATATTGAAAAAGGAAGAGTATGAGTATTCAACATTTCCGTGTC
GCCCTTATTCCCTTTTTTGCGGCATTTTGCCTTCCTGTTTTTGCTCACCCAGAAACGCTGGTGAAAGTAA
AAGATGCTGAAGATCAGTTGGGTGCACGAGTGGGTTACATCGAACTGGATCTCAACAGCGGTAAGATCCT
TGAGAGTTTTCGCCCCGAAGAACGTTTTCCAATGATGAGCACTTTTAAAGTTCTGCTATGTGGCGCGGTA
TTATCCCGTATTGACGCCGGGCAAGAGCAACTCGGTCGCCGCATACACTATTCTCAGAATGACTTGGTTG
AGTACTCACCAGTCACAGAAAAGCATCTTACGGATGGCATGACAGTAAGAGAATTATGCAGTGCTGCCAT
AACCATGAGTGATAACACTGCGGCCAACTTACTTCTGACAACGATCGGAGGACCGAAGGAGCTAACCGCT
TTTTTGCACAACATGGGGGATCATGTAACTCGCCTTGATCGTTGGGAACCGGAGCTGAATGAAGCCATAC
CAAACGACGAGCGTGACACCACGATGCCTGTAGCAATGGCAACAACGTTGCGCAAACTATTAACTGGCGA
ACTACTTACTCTAGCTTCCCGGCAACAATTAATAGACTGGATGGAGGCGGATAAAGTTGCAGGACCACTT
CTGCGCTCGGCCCTTCCGGCTGGCTGGTTTATTGCTGATAAATCTGGAGCCGGTGAGCGTGGGTCTCGCG
GTATCATTGCAGCACTGGGGCCAGATGGTAAGCCCTCCCGTATCGTAGTTATCTACACGACGGGGAGTCA
GGCAACTATGGATGAACGAAATAGACAGATCGCTGAGATAGGTGCCTCACTGATTAAGCATTGGTAACTG
TCAGACCAAGTTTACTCATATATACTTTAGATTGATTTAAAACTTCATTTTTAATTTAAAAGGATCTAGG
TGAAGATCCTTTTTGATAATCTCATGACCAAAATCCCTTAACGTGAGTTTTCGTTCCACTGAGCGTCAGA
CCCCGTAGAAAAGATCAAAGGATCTTCTTGAGATCCTTTTTTTCTGCGCGTAATCTGCTGCTTGCAAACA
AAAAAACCACCGCTACCAGCGGTGGTTTGTTTGCCGGATCAAGAGCTACCAACTCTTTTTCCGAAGGTAA
CTGGCTTCAGCAGAGCGCAGATACCAAATACTGTTCTTCTAGTGTAGCCGTAGTTAGGCCACCACTTCAA
GAACTCTGTAGCACCGCCTACATACCTCGCTCTGCTAATCCTGTTACCAGTGGCTGCTGCCAGTGGCGAT
AAGTCGTGTCTTACCGGGTTGGACTCAAGACGATAGTTACCGGATAAGGCGCAGCGGTCGGGCTGAACGG
GGGGTTCGTGCACACAGCCCAGCTTGGAGCGAACGACCTACACCGAACTGAGATACCTACAGCGTGAGCT
ATGAGAAAGCGCCACGCTTCCCGAAGGGAGAAAGGCGGACAGGTATCCGGTAAGCGGCAGGGTCGGAACA
GGAGAGCGCACGAGGGAGCTTCCAGGGGGAAACGCCTGGTATCTTTATAGTCCTGTCGGGTTTCGCCACC
TCTGACTTGAGCGTCGATTTTTGTGATGCTCGTCAGGGGGGCGGAGCCTATGGAAAAACGCCAGCAACGC
GGCCTTTTTACGGTTCCTGGCCTTTTGCTGGCCTTTTGCTCACATGTTCTTTCCTGCGTTATCCCCTGAT
TCTGTGGATAACCGTATTACCGCCTTTGAGTGAGCTGATACCGCTCGCCGCAGCCGAACGACCGAGCGCA
GCGAGTCAGTGAGCGAGGAAGCGGAAGAGCGCCCAATACGCAAACCGCCTCTCCCCGCGCGTTGGCCGAT
TCATTAATGCAGCTGGCACGACAGGTTTCCCGACTGGAAAGCGGGCAGTGAGCGCAACGCAATTAATGTG
AGTTAGCTCACTCATTAGGCACCCCAGGCTTTACACTTTATGCTTCCGGCTCGTATGTTGTGTGGAATTG
TGAGCGGATAACAATTTCACACAGGAAACAGCTATGACCATGATTACGCCAAGCGCGCAATTAACCCTCA
CTAAAGGGAACAAAAGCTGGAGCTGCAAGCTTAATGTAGTCTTATGCAATACTCTTGTAGTCTTGCAACA
TGGTAACGATGAGTTAGCAACATGCCTTACAAGGAGAGAAAAAGCACCGTGCATGCCGATTGGTGGAAGT
AAGGTGGTACGATCGTGCCTTATTAGGAAGGCAACAGACGGGTCTGACATGGATTGGACGAACCACTGAA
TTGCCGCATTGCAGAGATATTGTATTTAAGTGCCTAGCTCGATACATAAACGGGTCTCTCTGGTTAGACC
AGATCTGAGCCTGGGAGCTCTCTGGCTAACTAGGGAACCCACTGCTTAAGCCTCAATAAAGCTTGCCTTG
AGTGCTTCAAGTAGTGTGTGCCCGTCTGTTGTGTGACTCTGGTAACTAGAGATCCCTCAGACCCTTTTAG
TCAGTGTGGAAAATCTCTAGCAGTGGCGCCCGAACAGGGACTTGAAAGCGAAAGGGAAACCAGAGGAGCT
CTCTCGACGCAGGACTCGGCTTGCTGAAGCGCGCACGGCAAGAGGCGAGGGGCGGCGACTGGTGAGTACG
CCAAAAATTTTGACTAGCGGAGGCTAGAAGGAGAGAGATGGGTGCGAGAGCGTCAGTATTAAGCGGGGGA
GAATTAGATCGCGATGGGAAAAAATTCGGTTAAGGCCAGGGGGAAAGAAAAAATATAAATTAAAACATAT
AGTATGGGCAAGCAGGGAGCTAGAACGATTCGCAGTTAATCCTGGCCTGTTAGAAACATCAGAAGGCTGT
AGACAAATACTGGGACAGCTACAACCATCCCTTCAGACAGGATCAGAAGAACTTAGATCATTATATAATA
CAGTAGCAACCCTCTATTGTGTGCATCAAAGGATAGAGATAAAAGACACCAAGGAAGCTTTAGACAAGAT
AGAGGAAGAGCAAAACAAAAGTAAGACCACCGCACAGCAAGCGGCCGCTGATCTTCAGACCTGGAGGAGG
AGATATGAGGGACAATTGGAGAAGTGAATTATATAAATATAAAGTAGTAAAAATTGAACCATTAGGAGTA
GCACCCACCAAGGCAAAGAGAAGAGTGGTGCAGAGAGAAAAAAGAGCAGTGGGAATAGGAGCTTTGTTCC
TTGGGTTCTTGGGAGCAGCAGGAAGCACTATGGGCGCAGCGTCAATGACGCTGACGGTACAGGCCAGACA
ATTATTGTCTGGTATAGTGCAGCAGCAGAACAATTTGCTGAGGGCTATTGAGGCGCAACAGCATCTGTTG
CAACTCACAGTCTGGGGCATCAAGCAGCTCCAGGCAAGAATCCTGGCTGTGGAAAGATACCTAAAGGATC
AACAGCTCCTGGGGATTTGGGGTTGCTCTGGAAAACTCATTTGCACCACTGCTGTGCCTTGGAATGCTAG
TTGGAGTAATAAATCTCTGGAACAGATTTGGAATCACACGACCTGGATGGAGTGGGACAGAGAAATTAAC
AATTACACAAGCTTAATACACTCCTTAATTGAAGAATCGCAAAACCAGCAAGAAAAGAATGAACAAGAAT
TATTGGAATTAGATAAATGGGCAAGTTTGTGGAATTGGTTTAACATAACAAATTGGCTGTGGTATATAAA
ATTATTCATAATGATAGTAGGAGGCTTGGTAGGTTTAAGAATAGTTTTTGCTGTACTTTCTATAGTGAAT
AGAGTTAGGCAGGGATATTCACCATTATCGTTTCAGACCCACCTCCCAACCCCGAGGGGACCCGACAGGC
CCGAAGGAATAGAAGAAGAAGGTGGAGAGAGAGACAGAGACAGATCCATTCGATTAGTGAACGGATCTCG
ACGGTATCGGTTAACTTTTAAAAGAAAAGGGGGGATTGGGGGGTACAGTGCAGGGGAAAGAATAGTAGAC
ATAATAGCAACAGACATACAAACTAAAGAATTACAAAAACAAATTACAAAAATTCAAAATTTTATCGATC
ACGAGACTAGCCTCGAGCTGGCTGCAGTAACGCCATTTTGCAAGGCATGGAAAAATACCAAACCAAGAAT
AGAGAAGTTCAGATCAAGGGCGGGTACATGAAAATAGCTAACGTTGGGCCAAACAGGATATCTGCGGTGA
GCAGTTTCGGCCCCGGCCCGGGGCCAAGAACAGATGGTCACCGCAGTTTCGGCCCCGGCCCGAGGCCAAG
AACAGATGGTCCCCAGATATGGCCCAACCCTCAGCAGTTTCTTAAGACCCATCAGATGTTTCCAGGCTCC
CCCAAGGACCTGAAATGACCCTGCGCCTTATTTGAATTAACCAATCAGCCTGCTTCTCGCTTCTGTTCGC
GCGCTTCTGCTTCCCGAGCTCTATAAAAGAGCTCACAACCCCTCACTCGGCGCGCCAGTCCTCCGACAGA
CTGAGTCGGCCGGTCGAATCAAGCTTATCGATACCGTCGACGGATCCGCTAGCCCGCGGTTCGAAATGAT
TATAAGCACACCACAGAGACTAACCAGTTCAGGAAGTGTTCTGATTGGGAGTCCATATACCCCTGCACCA
GCAATGGTTACTCAGACACACATAGCAGAAGCTACTGGCTGGGTCCCTGGTGATAGAAAACGGGCTAGAA
AATTTATAGACTCTGATTTTTCAGAAAGTAAACGAAGCAAAAAAGGAGATAAAAATGGGAAAGGCTTGAG
ACACTTTTCAATGAAAGTGTGTGAGAAAGTTCAACGAAAAGGTACAACATCGTACAATGAAGTCGCTGAT
GAGCTGGTGTCAGAGTTCACCAATTCAAATAACCATTTGGCTGCTGATTCGCAGGCTTATGATCAGAAGA
ACATTAGGCGAAGAGTTTATGATGCTTTAAATGTGCTAATGGCAATGAACATAATTTCAAAGGAAAAAAA
AGAAATCAAGTGGATTGGCCTGCCTACCAATTCTGCTCAGGAATGTCAGAATCTGGAGATAGAGAAGCAG
AGGCGGATAGAACGGATAAAGCAGAAGCGGGCCCAGCTGCAAGAACTTCTCCTACAGCAAATCGCTTTCA
AAAACCTGGTACAGAGAAATCGACAAAATGAGCAGCAAAACCAGGGCCCGCCGGCTCTGAACTCTACCAT
TCAGCTGCCATTCATAATCATCAATACAAGCAGAAAAACAGTCATAGATTGCAGCATCTCCAGTGACAAG
TTTGAGTATCTTTTCAATTTTGACAACACCTTTGAGATCCATGATGACATAGAAGTACTAAAGCGGATGG
GAATGTCGTTTGGCCTGGAGTCAGGCAAATGCTCTCTGGAGGATCTGAAACTTGCGAAATCCCTGGTGCC
AAAGGCTTTAGAAGGTTATATCACAGATATCTCCACAGGACCTTCTTGGTTAAATCAGGGACTACTTCTG
AACTCTACCCAATCAGTTTCAAATTTAGACCTGACCACTGGTGCCACCTTACCCCAGTCAAGTGTAAACC
AAGGGTTATGCTTGGATGCAGAAGTGGCCTTAGCAACTGGGCAGTTCCTGGCCCCAAACAGTCACCAGTC
CAGCAGTGCGGCCTCTCACTGCTCCGAGTCCCGAGGCGAGACCCCCTGTTCGTTCAATGATGAAGATGAG
GAAGATGATGAGGAGGATTCCTCCTCCCCAGAATAAACCGGTCGGATCCCCCGGGCTGCAGGAATTCGAG
CATCTTACCGCCATTTATTCCCATATTTGTTCTGTTTTTCTTGATTTGGGTATACATTTAAATGTTAATA
AAACAAAATGGTGGGGCAATCATTTACATTTTTAGGGATATGTAATTACTAGTTCAGGTGTATTGCCACA
AGACAAACATGTTAAGAAACTTTCCCGTTATTTACGCTCTGTTCCTGTTAATCAACCTCTGGATTACAAA
ATTTGTGAAAGATTGACTGATATTCTTAACTATGTTGCTCCTTTTACGCTGTGTGGATATGCTGCTTTAA
TGCCTCTGTATCATGCTATTGCTTCCCGTACGGCTTTCGTTTTCTCCTCCTTGTATAAATCCTGGTTGCT
GTCTCTTTATGAGGAGTTGTGGCCCGTTGTCCGTCAACGTGGCGTGGTGTGCTCTGTGTTTGCTGACGCA
ACCCCCACTGGCTGGGGCATTGCCACCACCTGTCAACTCCTTTCTGGGACTTTCGCTTTCCCCCTCCCGA
TCGCCACGGCAGAACTCATCGCCGCCTGCCTTGCCCGCTGCTGGACAGGGGCTAGGTTGCTGGGCACTGA
TAATTCCGTGGTGTTGTCGGGGAAGCTGACGTCCTTTGCAATTCGATATCAAGCTGTACCTTCTAGATGT
ACATCCTATGTAGCGCTTCTAGACCAATGACTTACAAGGCAGCTGTAGATCTTAGCCACTTTTTAAAAGA
AAAGGGGGGACTGGAAGGGCTAATTCACTCCCAACGAAGACAAGATCTGCTTTTTGCTTGTACTGGGTCT
CTCTGGTTAGACCAGATCTGAGCCTGGGAGCTCTCTGGCTAACTAGGGAACCCACTGCTTAAGCCTCAAT
AAAGCTTGCCTTGAGTGCTTCAAGTAGTGTGTGCCCGTCTGTTGTGTGACTCTGGTAACTAGAGATCCCT
CAGACCCTTTTAGTCAGTGTGGAAAATCTCTAGCAGTAGTAGTTCATGTCATCTTATTATTCAGTATTTA
TAACTTGCAAAGAAATGAATATCAGAGAGTGAGAGGAACTTGTTTATTGCAGCTTATAATGGTTACAAAT
AAAGCAATAGCATCACAAATTTCACAAATAAAGCATTTTTTTCACTGCATTCTAGTTGTGGTTTGTCCAA
ACTCATCAATGTATCTTATCATGTCTGGCTCTAGCTATCCCGCCCCTAACTCCGCCCATCCCGCCCCTAA
CTCCGCCCAGTTCCGCCCATTCTCCGCCCCATGGCTGACTAATTTTTTTT
Features (pLannotate 1.2.2; 29 found; start..end, strand, type, name):
     94..112     -  promoter       T7 promoter: promoter for bacteriophage T7 RNA polymerase
    120..275     +  CDS            lacZα (fragment): LacZα fragment of β-galactosidase; lacZ fragment
    280..708     +  rep_origin     f1 ori (sequence partly withheld): f1 bacteriophage origin of replication; arrow indicates direction of (+) strand synthesis
    761..865     +  promoter       AmpR promoter: bla
    866..1726    +  CDS            AmpR: β-lactamase; bla; confers resistance to ampicillin, carbenicillin, and related antibiotics
   1897..2485    +  rep_origin     ori: high-copy-number ColE1/pMB1/pBR322/pUC origin of replication
   2668..2760    +  CDS            lacI (fragment): lac repressor; lacI; The lac repressor binds to the lac operator to inhibit transcription in E. coli. This inhibition can be relieved by adding lactose or isopropyl-β-D-thiogalactopyranoside (IPTG).
   2773..2794    +  protein_bind   CAP binding site: CAP binding activates transcription in the presence of cAMP. E. coli catabolite activator protein
   2809..2839    +  promoter       lac promoter: promoter for the E. coli lac operon
   2847..2863    +  protein_bind   lac operator: The lac repressor binds to the lac operator to inhibit transcription in E. coli. This inhibition can be relieved by adding lactose or isopropyl-β-D-thiogalactopyranoside (IPTG). lac repressor encoded by lacI
   2908..2926    +  promoter       T3 promoter: promoter for bacteriophage T3 RNA polymerase
   2954..3180    +  promoter       RSV promoter: Rous sarcoma virus enhancer/promoter
   3181..3361    +  LTR            5' LTR (truncated): truncated 5' long terminal repeat (LTR) from HIV-1
   3408..3533    +  misc_feature   HIV-1 Ψ: packaging signal of human immunodeficiency virus type 1
   3517..3880    +  CDS            HIV-1 gag (fragment): gag protein from human immunodeficiency virus 1; gag
   4026..4259    +  misc_feature   RRE: The Rev response element (RRE) of HIV-1 allows for Rev-dependent mRNA export from the nucleus to the cytoplasm.
   4636..4736    +  CDS            Rev (fragment): human immunodeficiency virus 1 (HIV-1) Rev protein; rev; enhances nuclear export of unspliced and incompletely spliced viral mRNAs
   4755..4872    +  misc_feature   cPPT/CTS: central polypurine tract and central termination sequence of HIV-1
   4906..5307    +  promoter       SFFV promoter: spleen focus-forming virus long terminal repeat (LTR) promoter
   5317..5340    +  misc_feature   MCS (fragment): pBluescript multiple cloning site
   5362..6522    +  CDS            TFDP2 (fragment): TFDP2_HUMAN - Also known as DP2. Experimental evidence at protein level: Swiss-Prot protein existence level 1. Can stimulate E2F-dependent transcription. Binds DNA cooperatively with E2F family members through the E2 recognition site, 5'-TTTC[CG]CGC-3', found in the promoter region of a number of genes whose products are involved in cell cycle regulation or in DNA replication. The TFDP2:E2F complex functions in the control of cell- cycle progression from G1 to S phase. The E2F1:DP complex appears to mediate both cell proliferation and apoptosis. Blocks adipocyte differentiation by repressing C
   6533..6558    +  misc_feature   MCS (fragment): pBluescript multiple cloning site
   6558..6617    +  CDS            S (fragment): HBSAG_WHV6 - Experimental evidence at transcript level: Swiss-Prot protein existence level 2. The middle envelope protein plays an important role in the budding of the virion. It is involved in the induction of budding in a nucleocapsid independent way. In this process the majority of envelope proteins bud to form subviral lipoprotein particles of 22 nm of diameter that do not contain a nucleocapsid (By similarity). From Woodchuck hepatitis B virus (isolate w64/pWS23) (WHV).
   6749..7152    +  misc_feature   WPRE: woodchuck hepatitis virus posttranscriptional regulatory element
   7210..7269    +  CDS            nef (fragment): NEF_HV1Z2 - Experimental evidence at protein level: Swiss-Prot protein existence level 1. Extracellular Nef protein targets CD4(+) T-lymphocytes for apoptosis by interacting with CXCR4 surface receptors. From Human immunodeficiency virus type 1 group M subtype D (isolate Z2/CDC-Z34) (HIV-1).
   7271..7504    +  LTR            3' LTR (ΔU3): self-inactivating 3' long terminal repeat (LTR) from HIV-1
   7576..7697    +  polyA_signal   SV40 poly(A) signal: SV40 polyadenylation signal
   7716..7737    +  rep_origin     SV40 ori (fragment): SV40 origin of replication
   7737..73      +  rep_origin     SV40 ori (across the origin): SV40 origin of replication
