[The description below was written by a language model from this plasmid's Addgene catalogue record and pLannotate feature annotations shown in this document.]
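Description:
SFFV-TFDP2-Brd 159 is a lentiviral transfer plasmid built on the SFFV-MCS backbone that expresses the human transcription factor TFDP2 (also called DP2) and carries a construct-specific DNA barcode. It is propagated in E. coli through a high-copy ColE1/pUC-type origin with ampicillin selection (AmpR). The backbone also retains an f1 origin, lac promoter/operator and lacZα remnants, and T3 and T7 promoters, consistent with a pBluescript-like cloning vector. The sequenced record is 7,799 nt, matching the stated backbone plus the 1,161 bp insert.

The viral portion has a third-generation, self-inactivating layout. An RSV promoter replaces the U3 region upstream of a truncated HIV-1 5' LTR to drive genomic RNA production in packaging cells. It is followed by the Ψ packaging signal with a partial gag sequence, the RRE for Rev-dependent nuclear export, and the cPPT/CTS element. The internal spleen focus-forming virus (SFFV) promoter then drives the TFDP2 coding sequence, which was cloned between flanking multiple-cloning-site fragments. A WPRE downstream enhances transcript stability and expression. The short woodchuck hepatitis virus "S" hit just before it probably reflects adjacent sequence from the same virus. According to the depositor, the barcode was inserted at an XbaI site after the WPRE, ahead of the ΔU3 3' LTR, although it is not annotated as a feature in the table. In that position it would be included in the TFDP2 transcript. An SV40 polyadenylation signal and SV40 origin sequence lie beyond the 3' LTR. No mammalian selection marker or fluorescent reporter is annotated.

The plasmid belongs to a barcoded transcription factor collection made for combinatorial screening in immune cell reprogramming, where the barcode identifies which factor was delivered to a transduced cell.
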