Addgene plasmid #219122: SFFV-TFDP2-Brd 159
Purpose: Transcription factor TFDP2 with a specific barcode assigned.
Depositing lab: Filipe Pereira. Depositing organization: Center for Neuroscience and Cell Biology, University of Coimbra. Publication: A combinatorial transcription factor screening platform for immune cell reprogramming. Kurochkin I, Altman AR, Caiado I, Pertiga-Cabral D, Halitzki E, Minaeva M, Zimmermannova O, Henriques-Oliveira L, Klein D, Nair M, Oliveira D, Cajal LR, Knittel R, Feick C, Ringner M, Martin M, Cirovic B, Pires CF, Rosa FF, Sitnicka E, Theis FJ, Pereira CF. Cell Syst. 2026 Jan 21;17(1):101457. doi: 10.1016/j.cels.2025.101457. Epub 2026 Jan 14. PubMed 41539305.
Backbone
  Vector backbone: SFFV-MCS
  Backbone size w/o insert (bp): 6638
  Vector type: Lentiviral
Growth in bacteria
  Bacterial resistance: Ampicillin, 100 μg/mL
  Growth temperature: 37°C
  Growth strain: NEB Stable
  Copy number: High Copy
Gene/Insert
  Gene/Insert name: TFDP2
  Species: H. sapiens (human)
  Insert size (bp): 1161
  Entrez Gene: TFDP2 (a.k.a. DP2)
  Promoter: The spleen focus-forming virus (SFFV) promoter
  Cloning method: Restriction Enzyme; 5′ cloning site Bsp119I (not destroyed); 3′ cloning site BstHI (not destroyed)
Terms and licenses: Academic/Nonprofit Terms; Industry Terms: Not Available to Industry
Depositor comments: Barcode sequence cloned into XbaI restriction site. Design of plasmid is as follows: SFFV-[TF sequence]-WPRE-[Barcode sequence].
How to cite: SFFV-TFDP2-Brd 159 was a gift from Filipe Pereira (Addgene plasmid # 219122 ; http://n2t.net/addgene:219122 ; RRID:Addgene_219122)
