>Addgene plasmid #219122 | SFFV-TFDP2-Brd 159 | depositor partial sequence | sequence record 427846 | TF ORF
ATGATTATAAGCACACCACAGAGACTAACCAGTTCAGGAAGTGTTCTGATTGGGAGTCCATATACCCCTG
CACCAGCAATGGTTACTCAGACACACATAGCAGAAGCTACTGGCTGGGTCCCTGGTGATAGAAAACGGGC
TAGAAAATTTATAGACTCTGATTTTTCAGAAAGTAAACGAAGCAAAAAAGGAGATAAAAATGGGAAAGGC
TTGAGACACTTTTCAATGAAAGTGTGTGAGAAAGTTCAACGAAAAGGTACAACATCGTACAATGAAGTCG
CTGATGAGCTGGTGTCAGAGTTCACCAATTCAAATAACCATTTGGCTGCTGATTCGCAGGCTTATGATCA
GAAGAACATTAGGCGAAGAGTTTATGATGCTTTAAATGTGCTAATGGCAATGAACATAATTTCAAAGGAA
AAAAAAGAAATCAAGTGGATTGGCCTGCCTACCAATTCTGCTCAGGAATGTCAGAATCTGGAGATAGAGA
AGCAGAGGCGGATAGAACGGATAAAGCAGAAGCGGGCCCAGCTGCAAGAACTTCTCCTACAGCAAATCGC
TTTCAAAAACCTGGTACAGAGAAATCGACAAAATGAGCAGCAAAACCAGGGCCCGCCGGCTCTGAACTCT
ACCATTCAGCTGCCATTCATAATCATCAATACAAGCAGAAAAACAGTCATAGATTGCAGCATCTCCAGTG
ACAAGTTTGAGTATCTTTTCAATTTTGACAACACCTTTGAGATCCATGATGACATAGAAGTACTAAAGCG
GATGGGAATGTCGTTTGGCCTGGAGTCAGGCAAATGCTCTCTGGAGGATCTGAAACTTGCGAAATCCCTG
GTGCCAAAGGCTTTAGAAGGTTATATCACAGATATCTCCACAGGACCTTCTTGGTTAAATCAGGGACTAC
TTCTGAACTCTACCCAATCAGTTTCAAATTTAGACCTGACCACTGGTGCCACCTTACCCCAGTCAAGTGT
AAACCAAGGGTTATGCTTGGATGCAGAAGTGGCCTTAGCAACTGGGCAGTTCCTGGCCCCAAACAGTCAC
CAGTCCAGCAGTGCGGCCTCTCACTGCTCCGAGTCCCGAGGCGAGACCCCCTGTTCGTTCAATGATGAAG
ATGAGGAAGATGATGAGGAGGATTCCTCCTCCCCAGAATAA
