>Addgene plasmid #219122 | SFFV-TFDP2-Brd 159 | depositor partial sequence | sequence record 427847 | Barcode sequence
TGTACATCCTATGTAGCGCT
